LOCUS       Exported 7763 bp ds-DNA circular SYN 12-MAY-2021
DEFINITION  Expresses the extracellular region of the Sema4A protein,
            C-terminally fused to the Fc region of human IgG1 + 6X histidine
            tag..
ACCESSION   .
VERSION     .
KEYWORDS    Sema4a-Fc-His
SOURCE      synthetic DNA construct
  ORGANISM  synthetic DNA construct
REFERENCE   1 (bases 1 to 7763)
  AUTHORS   Visser JJ, Cheng Y, Perry SC, Chastain AB, Parsa B, Masri SS, Ray
            TA, Kay JN, Wojtowicz WM
  TITLE     An extracellular biochemical screen reveals that FLRTs and Unc5s
            mediate neuronal subtype recognition in the retina.
  JOURNAL   Elife. 2015 Dec 3;4. pii: e08149. doi: 10.7554/eLife.08149.
  PUBMED    26633812
REFERENCE   2 (bases 1 to 7763)
  AUTHORS   .
  TITLE     Direct Submission
  JOURNAL   Exported May 12, 2021 from SnapGene Server 1.1.58
            http://www.snapgene.com
FEATURES             Location/Qualifiers
     source          1..7763
                     /organism="synthetic DNA construct"
                     /mol_type="other DNA"
     enhancer        105..408
                     /label=CMV enhancer
                     /note="human cytomegalovirus immediate early enhancer"
     promoter        409..612
                     /label=CMV promoter
                     /note="human cytomegalovirus (CMV) immediate early
                     promoter"
     primer_bind     563..583
                     /label=CMV-F
                     /note="Human CMV immediate early promoter, forward primer"
     primer_bind     609..633
                     /label=LNCX
                     /note="Human CMV promoter, forward primer"
     intron          748..1573
                     /label=CMV intron A
                     /note="human cytomegalovirus intron A (Chapman et al.,
                     1991)"
     regulatory      1604..1613
                     /regulatory_class="other"
                     /note="vertebrate consensus sequence for strong initiation
                     of translation (Kozak, 1987)"
     CDS             4343..4360
                     /codon_start=1
                     /product="6xHis affinity tag"
                     /label=6xHis
                     /translation="HHHHHH"
     polyA_signal    4386..4507
                     /label=SV40 poly(A) signal
                     /note="SV40 polyadenylation signal"
     primer_bind     complement(4423..4442)
                     /label=SV40pA-R
                     /note="SV40 polyA, reverse primer"
     primer_bind     4477..4496
                     /label=EBV-rev
                     /note="SV40 polyA terminator, reverse primer"
     primer_bind     complement(4545..4562)
                     /label=L4440
                     /note="L4440 vector, forward primer"
     rep_origin      complement(4716..5304)
                     /direction=LEFT
                     /label=ori
                     /note="high-copy-number ColE1/pMB1/pBR322/pUC origin of
                     replication"
     primer_bind     complement(4796..4815)
                     /label=pBR322ori-F
                     /note="pBR322 origin, forward primer"
     CDS             complement(5475..6335)
                     /codon_start=1
                     /gene="bla"
                     /product="beta-lactamase"
                     /label=AmpR
                     /note="confers resistance to ampicillin, carbenicillin, and
                     related antibiotics"
                     /translation="MSIQHFRVALIPFFAAFCLPVFAHPETLVKVKDAEDQLGARVGYI
                     ELDLNSGKILESFRPEERFPMMSTFKVLLCGAVLSRIDAGQEQLGRRIHYSQNDLVEYS
                     PVTEKHLTDGMTVRELCSAAITMSDNTAANLLLTTIGGPKELTAFLHNMGDHVTRLDRW
                     EPELNEAIPNDERDTTMPVAMATTLRKLLTGELLTLASRQQLIDWMEADKVAGPLLRSA
                     LPAGWFIADKSGAGERGSRGIIAALGPDGKPSRIVVIYTTGSQATMDERNRQIAEIGAS
                     LIKHW"
     primer_bind     6098..6117
                     /label=Amp-R
                     /note="Ampicillin resistance gene, reverse primer"
     promoter        complement(6336..6440)
                     /gene="bla"
                     /label=AmpR promoter
     primer_bind     6508..6526
                     /label=pBRforEco
                     /note="pBR322 vectors, upsteam of EcoRI site, forward
                     primer"
     primer_bind     complement(6564..6586)
                     /label=pGEX 3'
                     /note="pGEX vectors, reverse primer"
     primer_bind     complement(6588..6608)
                     /label=pBABE 3'
                     /note="SV40 enhancer, reverse primer for pBABE vectors"
     promoter        6593..6923
                     /label=SV40 promoter
                     /note="SV40 enhancer and early promoter"
     rep_origin      6774..6909
                     /label=SV40 ori
                     /note="SV40 origin of replication"
     primer_bind     6836..6855
                     /label=SV40pro-F
                     /note="SV40 promoter/origin, forward primer"
     primer_bind     7060..7079
                     /label=pRS-marker
                     /note="pRS vectors, use to sequence yeast selectable
                     marker"
     rep_origin      complement(7146..7601)
                     /direction=LEFT
                     /label=f1 ori
                     /note="f1 bacteriophage origin of replication; arrow
                     indicates direction of (+) strand synthesis"
     primer_bind     complement(7283..7304)
                     /label=F1ori-F
                     /note="F1 origin, forward primer"
     primer_bind     7495..7514
                     /label=F1ori-R
                     /note="F1 origin, reverse primer"
     primer_bind     7727..7749
                     /label=M13/pUC Forward
                     /note="In lacZ gene"
     primer_bind     7741..7758
                     /label=M13 Forward
                     /note="In lacZ gene. Also called M13-F20 or M13 (-21)
                     Forward"
     primer_bind     7742..7758
                     /label=M13 fwd
                     /note="common sequencing primer, one of multiple similar
                     variants"
ORIGIN
        1 gtcgaggtct cgacggtatc gattgacatt gattattgac tagctagtta ttaatagtaa
       61 tcaattacgg ggtcattagt tcatagccca tatatggagt tccgcgttac ataacttacg
      121 gtaaatggcc cgcctggctg accgcccaac gacccccgcc cattgacgtc aataatgacg
      181 tatgttccca tagtaacgcc aatagggact ttccattgac gtcaatgggt ggagtattta
      241 cggtaaactg cccacttggc agtacatcaa gtgtatcata tgccaagtcc gccccctatt
      301 gacgtcaatg acggtaaatg gcccgcctgg cattatgccc agtacatgac cttacgggac
      361 tttcctactt ggcagtacat ctacgtatta gtcatcgcta ttaccatggt gatgcggttt
      421 tggcagtaca ccaatgggcg tggatagcgg tttgactcac ggggatttcc aagtctccac
      481 cccattgacg tcaatgggag tttgttttgg caccaaaatc aacgggactt tccaaaatgt
      541 cgtaataacc ccgccccgtt gacgcaaatg ggcggtaggc gtgtacggtg ggaggtctat
      601 ataagcagag ctcgtttagt gaaccgtcag atcgcctgga gacgccatcc acgctgtttt
      661 gacctccata gaagacaccg ggaccgatcc agcctccgcg gccgggaacg gtgcattgga
      721 acgcggattc cccgtgccaa gagtgacgta agtaccgcct atagactcta taggcacacc
      781 cctttggctc ttatgcatgc tatactgttt ttggcttggg gcctatacac ccccgcttcc
      841 atatgctata ggtgatggta tagcttagcc tataggtgtg ggttattgac cattattgac
      901 cactccccta ttggtgacga tactttccat tactaatcca taacatggct ctttgccaca
      961 actatctcta ttggctatat gccaatactc tgtccttcag agactgacac ggactctgta
     1021 tttttacagg atggggtccc atttattatt tacaaattca catatacaac aacgccgtcc
     1081 cccgtgcccg cagtttttat taaacatagc gtgggatctc cacgcgaatc tcgggtacgt
     1141 gttccggaca tgggctcttc tccggtagcg gcggagcttc cacatccgag ccctggtccc
     1201 atgcctccag cggctcatgg tcgctcggca gctccttgct cctaacagtg gaggccagac
     1261 ttaggcacag cacaatgccc accaccacca gtgtgccgca caaggccgtg gcggtagggt
     1321 atgtgtctga aaatgagctc ggagattggg ctcgcaccgc tgacgcagat ggaagactta
     1381 aggcagcggc agaagaagat gcaggcagct gagttgttgt attctgataa gagtcagagg
     1441 taactcccgt tgcggtgctg ttaacggtgg agggcagtgt agtctgagca gtactcgttg
     1501 ctgccgcgcg cgccaccaga cataatagct gacagactaa cagactgttc ctttccatgg
     1561 gtcttttctg cagaagcttg aattctcgag gatccgcggc cgcgccacca tggccctacc
     1621 atccctgggc caggactcat ggagtctcct gcgtgttttt ttcttccaac tcttcctgct
     1681 gccatcactg ccacctgctt ctgggactgg tggtcagggg cccatgccca gagtcaaata
     1741 ccatgctgga gacgggcaca gggccctcag cttcttccaa caaaaaggcc tccgagactt
     1801 tgacacgctg ctcctgagtg acgatggcaa cactctctat gtgggggctc gagaggccgt
     1861 cctggccttg aatatccaga acccaggaat cccaaggcta aagaacatga taccctggcc
     1921 agccagtgag agaaaaaaga ccgaatgtgc ctttaagaag aagagcaatg agacacagtg
     1981 tttcaacttc attcgagtcc tggtctctta caatgctact cacctctatg cctgtgggac
     2041 ctttgccttc agccctgcct gtaccttcat tgaactccaa gattccctcc tgttgcccat
     2101 cttgatagac aaggtcatgg acgggaaggg ccaaagcccc tttgaccctg ttcacaagca
     2161 cacagctgtc ttggtcgatg ggatgcttta ttccggcacc atgaacaact tcctgggcag
     2221 cgagcccatc ctgatgcgga cactgggatc ccagcctgtt ctcaagactg acatcttctt
     2281 acgctggctg cacgcggatg cctccttcgt ggcagccatt ccatccaccc aggtcgtcta
     2341 tttcttcttt gaggagacag ccagcgagtt tgacttcttt gaagagctgt atatatccag
     2401 ggtggctcaa gtctgcaaga acgacgtggg cggtgaaaag ctgctgcaga agaagtggac
     2461 caccttcctc aaagcccagt tgctctgcgc tcagccaggg cagctgccat tcaacatcat
     2521 ccgccacgcg gtcctgctgc ccgccgattc tccctctgtt tcccgcatct acgcagtctt
     2581 tacctcccag tggcaggttg gcgggaccag gagctcagca gtctgtgcct tctctctcac
     2641 ggacattgag cgagtcttta aagggaagta caaggagctg aacaaggaga cctcccgctg
     2701 gaccacttac cggggctcag aggtcagccc gaggccaggc agttgctcca tgggcccctc
     2761 ctctgacaaa gccttgacct tcatgaagga ccattttctg atggatgagc acgtggtagg
     2821 aacacccctg ctggtgaagt ctggtgtgga gtacacacgg cttgctgtgg agtcagctcg
     2881 gggccttgat gggagcagcc atgtggtcat gtatctgggt acctccacgg ggtccctgca
     2941 caaggctgtg gtgcctcagg acagcagtgc ttatctcgtg gaggagattc agctgagccc
     3001 tgactctgag cctgttcgaa acctgcagct ggcccccgcc cagggtgcag tgtttgcagg
     3061 cttctctgga ggcatctgga gagttcccag ggccaattgc agtgtctacg agagctgtgt
     3121 ggactgtgtg cttgccaggg accctcactg tgcctgggac cctgaatcaa gactctgcag
     3181 ccttctgtct ggctctacca agccttggaa gcaggacatg gaacgcggca acccggagtg
     3241 ggtatgcacc cgtggcccca tggccaggag cccccggcgt cagagccccc ctcaactaat
     3301 taaagaagtc ctgacagtcc ccaactccat cctggagctg ccctgccccc acctgtcagc
     3361 actggcctct taccactgga gtcatggcca agccaaaatc tcagaagcct ctgctaccgt
     3421 ctacaatggc tccctcttgc tgctgccgca ggatggtgtc gggggcctct accagtgtgt
     3481 ggcgactgag aacggctact cataccctgt ggtctcctat tgggtagaca gccaggacca
     3541 gcccctggcg ctggaccctg agctggcggg cgttccccgt gagcgtgtgc aggtcccgct
     3601 gaccagggtc ggaggcggag cttccatggc tgcccagcgg tcctacggcg cgcctgacaa
     3661 aactcacaca tgcccaccgt gcccagcacc tgaactcctg gggggaccgt cagtcttcct
     3721 cttcccccca aaacccaagg acaccctcat gatctcccgg acccctgagg tcacatgcgt
     3781 ggtggtggac gtgagccacg aagaccctga ggtcaagttc aactggtacg tggacggcgt
     3841 ggaggtgcat aatgccaaga caaagccgcg ggaggagcag tacaacagca cgtaccgtgt
     3901 ggtcagcgtc ctcaccgtcc tgcaccagga ctggctgaat ggcaaggagt acaagtgcaa
     3961 ggtctccaac aaagccctcc cagcccccat cgagaaaacc atctccaaag ccaaagggca
     4021 gccccgagaa ccacaggtgt ataccctgcc cccatcccgg gatgagctga ccaagaacca
     4081 ggtcagcctg acctgcctgg tcaaaggctt ctatcccagc gacatcgccg tggagtggga
     4141 gagcaatggg cagccggaga acaactacaa gaccacgcct cccgtgctgg actccgacgg
     4201 ctccttcttc ctctacagca agctcaccgt ggacaagagc aggtggcagc aggggaacgt
     4261 cttctcatgc tccgtgatgc atgaggctct gcacaaccac tacacgcaga agagcctctc
     4321 cctgtctccg ggtaaaggcg gccatcatca ccatcaccat taatctagag atcttattaa
     4381 agcagaactt gtttattgca gcttataatg gttacaaata aagcaatagc atcacaaatt
     4441 tcacaaataa agcatttttt tcactgcatt ctagttgtgg tttgtccaaa ctcatcaatg
     4501 tatcttatca tgtctggtcg actctagcta gactcttccg cttcctcgct cactgactcg
     4561 ctgcgctcgg tcgttcggct gcggcgagcg gtatcagctc actcaaaggc ggtaatacgg
     4621 ttatccacag aatcagggga taacgcagga aagaacatgt gagcaaaagg ccagcaaaag
     4681 gccaggaacc gtaaaaaggc cgcgttgctg gcgtttttcc ataggctccg cccccctgac
     4741 gagcatcaca aaaatcgacg ctcaagtcag aggtggcgaa acccgacagg actataaaga
     4801 taccaggcgt ttccccctgg aagctccctc gtgcgctctc ctgttccgac cctgccgctt
     4861 accggatacc tgtccgcctt tctcccttcg ggaagcgtgg cgctttctca tagctcacgc
     4921 tgtaggtatc tcagttcggt gtaggtcgtt cgctccaagc tgggctgtgt gcacgaaccc
     4981 cccgttcagc ccgaccgctg cgccttatcc ggtaactatc gtcttgagtc caacccggta
     5041 agacacgact tatcgccact ggcagcagcc actggtaaca ggattagcag agcgaggtat
     5101 gtaggcggtg ctacagagtt cttgaagtgg tggcctaact acggctacac tagaagaaca
     5161 gtatttggta tctgcgctct gctgaagcca gttaccttcg gaaaaagagt tggtagctct
     5221 tgatccggca aacaaaccac cgctggtagc ggtggttttt ttgtttgcaa gcagcagatt
     5281 acgcgcagaa aaaaaggatc tcaagaagat cctttgatct tttctacggg gtctgacgct
     5341 cagtggaacg aaaactcacg ttaagggatt ttggtcatga gattatcaaa aaggatcttc
     5401 acctagatcc ttttaaatta aaaatgaagt tttaaatcaa tctaaagtat atatgagtaa
     5461 acttggtctg acagttacca atgcttaatc agtgaggcac ctatctcagc gatctgtcta
     5521 tttcgttcat ccatagttgc ctgactcccc gtcgtgtaga taactacgat acgggagggc
     5581 ttaccatctg gccccagtgc tgcaatgata ccgcgagacc cacgctcacc ggctccagat
     5641 ttatcagcaa taaaccagcc agccggaagg gccgagcgca gaagtggtcc tgcaacttta
     5701 tccgcctcca tccagtctat taattgttgc cgggaagcta gagtaagtag ttcgccagtt
     5761 aatagtttgc gcaacgttgt tgccattgct acaggcatcg tggtgtcacg ctcgtcgttt
     5821 ggtatggctt cattcagctc cggttcccaa cgatcaaggc gagttacatg atcccccatg
     5881 ttgtgcaaaa aagcggttag ctccttcggt cctccgatcg ttgtcagaag taagttggcc
     5941 gcagtgttat cactcatggt tatggcagca ctgcataatt ctcttactgt catgccatcc
     6001 gtaagatgct tttctgtgac tggtgagtac tcaaccaagt cattctgaga atagtgtatg
     6061 cggcgaccga gttgctcttg cccggcgtca atacgggata ataccgcgcc acatagcaga
     6121 actttaaaag tgctcatcat tggaaaacgt tcttcggggc gaaaactctc aaggatctta
     6181 ccgctgttga gatccagttc gatgtaaccc actcgtgcac ccaactgatc ttcagcatct
     6241 tttactttca ccagcgtttc tgggtgagca aaaacaggaa ggcaaaatgc cgcaaaaaag
     6301 ggaataaggg cgacacggaa atgttgaata ctcatactct tcctttttca atattattga
     6361 agcatttatc agggttattg tctcatgagc ggatacatat ttgaatgtat ttagaaaaat
     6421 aaacaaatag gggttccgcg cacatttccc cgaaaagtgc cacctgacgt ctaagaaacc
     6481 attattatca tgacattaac ctataaaaat aggcgtatca cgaggccctt tcgtctcgcg
     6541 cgtttcggtg atgacggtga aaacctctga cacatgcagc tcccggagga atgtgtgtca
     6601 gttagggtgt ggaaagtccc caggctcccc aggcaggcag aagtatgcaa agcatgcatc
     6661 tcaattagtc agcaaccagg tgtggaaagt ccccaggctc cccagcaggc agaagtatgc
     6721 aaagcatgca tctcaattag tcagcaacca tagtcccgcc cctaactccg cccatcccgc
     6781 ccctaactcc gcccagttcc gcccattctc cgccccatgg ctgactaatt ttttttattt
     6841 atgcagaggc cgaggccgcc tctgcctctg agctattcca gaagtagtga ggaggctttt
     6901 ttggaggcct aggcttttgc aaaaagctcc cgggagcttg tatatccatt ttcgtcccgg
     6961 agacggtcac agcttgtctg taagcggatg ccgggagcag acaagcccgt cagggcgcgt
     7021 cagcgggtgt tggcgggtgt cggggctggc ttaactatgc ggcatcagag cagattgtac
     7081 tgagagtgca ccatatgcgg tgtgaaatac cgcacagatg cgtaaggaga aaataccgca
     7141 tcaggaaatt gtaagcgtta atattttgtt aaaattcgcg ttaaattttt gttaaatcag
     7201 ctcatttttt aaccaatagg ccgaaatcgg caaaatccct tataaatcaa aagaatagac
     7261 cgagataggg ttgagtgttg ttccagtttg gaacaagagt ccactattaa agaacgtgga
     7321 ctccaacgtc aaaggnnnnn nnnnnnnnnn nnnnnnnnnn nnnnnnnnnn nnnnnnnnnn
     7381 nnnntnnnnn nnnnnnnnnn nnnnnnnnnn nnnnnnnnnn nnnnnnnnnn nnnnnnnnnn
     7441 nnnnnnnnnn nnnnnnnnnn nnnnnnnnnn nnnnnngnnn nnnnnnnnnn nnnnnnnnnn
     7501 nnnnnnnnnn nnnnnnnnnn nnnnnnnnnn nnnnnnnnnn nnnnnnnnnn nnnnnnnnnn
     7561 nnnnnnnnnn nnnnnnnnnn nnnnnnnnnn nnnnnnnnnn nccattcgcc attcaggctg
     7621 cgcaactgtt gggaagggcg atcggtgcgg gcctcttcgc tattacgcca gctggcgaaa
     7681 gggggatgtg ctgcaaggcg attaagttgg gtaacgccag ggttttccca gtcacgacgt
     7741 tgtaaaacga cggccagtga att
//
