[The description below was written by a language model from this plasmid's Addgene catalogue record and the feature table of its GenBank file.]
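Description:
Sema4a-Fc-His is a 7,763 bp mammalian expression plasmid built on the pCMVi-SV40ori backbone. It produces the extracellular region of mouse semaphorin 4A (Sema4a, also known as SemB) as a soluble fusion protein. It is propagated in E. coli as a high-copy plasmid through a ColE1/pUC-type origin, with selection by the beta-lactamase (AmpR) gene for ampicillin resistance. An f1 bacteriophage origin is also present. The backbone carries an SV40 enhancer/early promoter segment containing the SV40 origin of replication, which allows episomal amplification in cells that supply SV40 large T antigen. The feature table shows no mammalian selectable marker, which fits transient rather than stable expression.

The expression cassette begins with the human CMV immediate early enhancer and promoter. CMV intron A follows and generally boosts transcript processing and expression, and a Kozak consensus sits just upstream of the coding region. The 2,037 bp Sema4a ectodomain insert was cloned between NotI and AscI sites, both retained, so that it reads in frame into a backbone-encoded C-terminal tag. This tag consists of the Fc region of human IgG1 followed by a 6xHis tag, and the cassette ends with an SV40 polyadenylation signal. The feature table annotates only the 6xHis portion of this open reading frame. The Sema4a and Fc segments are not individually marked, though they fall in the unannotated span between the Kozak sequence and the His tag. The Fc moiety typically dimerises the ectodomain and allows capture or detection with Fc-binding reagents, while the His tag supports metal-affinity purification. The associated publication describes an extracellular biochemical screen for cell-surface recognition proteins in the retina, so the construct is suited to making tagged Sema4A ectodomain for receptor–ligand binding assays.
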