Addgene plasmid #72154: Sema4a-Fc-His
Purpose: Expresses the extracellular region of the Sema4A protein, C-terminally fused to the Fc region of human IgG1 + 6X histidine tag.
Depositing lab: Woj Wojtowicz. Depositing organization: University of California, Berkeley. Publication: An extracellular biochemical screen reveals that FLRTs and Unc5s mediate neuronal subtype recognition in the retina. Visser JJ, Cheng Y, Perry SC, Chastain AB, Parsa B, Masri SS, Ray TA, Kay JN, Wojtowicz WM. Elife. 2015 Dec 3;4. pii: e08149. doi: 10.7554/eLife.08149. PubMed 26633812.
Backbone
  Vector backbone: pCMVi-SV40ori
  Vector type: Mammalian Expression
Growth in bacteria
  Bacterial resistance: Ampicillin, 100 μg/mL
  Growth temperature: 37°C
  Growth strain: DH5alpha
  Copy number: High Copy
Gene/Insert
  Gene/Insert name: Sema4a (alt names: Semaphorin 4A; SemB; Semab; NCBI gene ID 20351)
  Species: M. musculus (mouse)
  Insert size (bp): 2037
  Entrez Gene: Sema4a (a.k.a. AI132332, SemB, Semab)
  Promoter: CMV
  Tag / fusion protein: Fc-His (C terminal on backbone)
  Cloning method: Restriction Enzyme; 5′ cloning site NotI (not destroyed); 3′ cloning site AscI (not destroyed)
  Sequencing primers: 5′ GTCAGAGGTAACTCCCGTTGC; 3′ ATCATGAGGGTGTCCTTG
Terms and licenses: Academic/Nonprofit Terms; Industry Terms: Not Available to Industry
How to cite: Sema4a-Fc-His was a gift from Woj Wojtowicz (Addgene plasmid # 72154 ; http://n2t.net/addgene:72154 ; RRID:Addgene_72154)
