>Addgene plasmid #72154 | Sema4a-Fc-His | addgene partial sequence | sequence record 138618 | pMRB101-F 5'-aagatgcaggcagctgagtt-3'
ACGGTGGAGGGCAGTGTAGTCTGAGCAGTACTCGTTGCTGCCGCGCGCGCCACCAGACATAATAGCTGAC
AGACTAACAGACTGTTCCTTTCCATGGGTCTTTTCTGCAGAAGCTTGAATTCTCGAGGATCCGCGGCCGC
GCCACCATGGCCCTACCATCCCTGGGCCAGGACTCATGGAGTCTCCTGCGTGTTTTTTTCTTCCAACTCT
TCCTGCTGCCATCACTGCCACCTGCTTCTGGGACTGGTGGTCAGGGGCCCATGCCCAGAGTCAAATACCA
TGCTGGAGACGGGCACAGGGCCCTCAGCTTCTTCCAACAAAAAGGCCTCCGAGACTTTGACACGCTGCTC
CTGAGTGACGATGGCAACACTCTCTATGTGGGGGCTCGAGAGGCCGTCCTGGCCTTGAATATCCAGAACC
CAGGAATCCCAAGGCTAAAGAACATGATACCCTGGCCAGCCAGTGAGAGAAAAAAGACCGAATGTGCCTT
TAAGAAGAAGAGCAATGAGACACAGTGTTTCAACTTCATTCGAGTCCTGGTCTCTTACAATGCTACTCAC
CTCTATGCCTGTGGGACCTTTGCCTTCAGCCCTGCCTGTACCTTCATTGAACTCCAAGATTCCCTCCTGT
TGCCCATCTTGATAGACAAGGTCATGGACGGGAAGGGCCAAAGCCCCTTTGACCCTGTTCACAAGCACAC
AGCTGTCTTGGTCGATGGGATGCTTTATTCCGGCACCATGAACAACTTCCTGGGCAGCGAGCCCATCCTG
ATGCGGACACTGGGATCCCAGCCTGTTCTCAAGACTGACATCTTCTTACGCTGGCTGCACGCGGATGC
