>Addgene plasmid #72154 | Sema4a-Fc-His | addgene partial sequence | sequence record 138620 | SV40pA-R 5'-GAAATTTGTGATGCTATTGC-3'
AGTTCTGCTTTAATAAGATCTCTAGATTAATGGTGATGGTGATGATGGCCGCCTTTACCCGGAGACAGGG
AGAGGCTCTTCTGCGTGTAGTGGTTGTGCAGAGCCTCATGCATCACGGAGCATGAGAAGACGTTCCCCTG
CTGCCACCTGCTCTTGTCCACGGTGAGCTTGCTGTAGAGGAAGAAGGAGCCGTCGGAGTCCAGCACGGGA
GGCGTGGTCTTGTAGTTGTTCTCCGGCTGCCCATTGCTCTCCCACTCCACGGCGATGTCGCTGGGATAGA
AGCCTTTGACCAGGCAGGTCAGGCTGACCTGGTTCTTGGTCAGCTCATCCCGGGATGGGGGCAGGGTATA
CACCTGTGGTTCTCGGGGCTGCCCTTTGGCTTTGGAGATGGTTTTCTCGATGGGGGCTGGGAGGGCTTTG
TTGGAGACCTTGCACTTGTACTCCTTGCCATTCAGCCAGTCCTGGTGCAGGACGGTGAGGACGCTGACCA
CACGGTACGTGCTGTTGTACTGCTCCTCCCGCGGCTTTGTCTTGGCATTATGCACCTCCACGCCGTCCAC
GTACCAGTTGAACTTGACCTCAGGGTCTTCGTGGCTCACGTCCACCACCACGCATGTGACCTCAGGGGTC
CGGGAGATCATGAGGGTGTCCTTGGGTTTTGGGGGGAAGAGGAAGACTGACGGTCCCCCCAGGAGTTCAG
GTGCTGGGCACGGTGGGCATGTGTGAGTTTTGTCAGGCGCGCCGTA
